Addgene plasmid #191395: pTH-PanCen TALE-mVenusN
Purpose: TALE fused to N-terminal part of split mVenus
Depositing lab: Albert Jeltsch. Depositing organization: Universitaet Stuttgart. Publication: Modular fluorescence complementation sensors for live cell detection of epigenetic signals at endogenous genomic sites. Lungu C, Pinter S, Broche J, Rathert P, Jeltsch A. Nat Commun. 2017 Sep 21;8(1):649. doi: 10.1038/s41467-017-00457-z. PubMed 28935858.
Backbone
  Vector backbone: pTH-PanCen TALE
  Backbone size w/o insert (bp): 8200
  Total vector size (bp): 8882
  Vector type: Mammalian Expression, TALEN
  Selectable markers: Hygromycin
Growth in bacteria
  Bacterial resistance: Ampicillin, 100 μg/mL
  Growth temperature: 37°C
  Growth strain: NEB Stable
  Copy number: High Copy
Gene/Insert
  Gene/Insert name: N-terminal part of split mVenus
  Insert size (bp): 600
  Promoter: CMV
  Cloning method: Gibson Cloning
  Sequencing primers: 5′ CAACGGGACTTTCCAAAATGTCG
Resource information
  A portion of this plasmid was derived from a plasmid made by: The pTH-PanCen-mVenus plasmid was provided by Prof. Thoru Pederson (Addgene plasmid no. 49640)
Terms and licenses: Academic/Nonprofit Terms; Industry Terms: Not Available to Industry
How to cite: pTH-PanCen TALE-mVenusN was a gift from Albert Jeltsch (Addgene plasmid # 191395 ; http://n2t.net/addgene:191395 ; RRID:Addgene_191395)
