[The description below was written by a language model from this plasmid's Addgene catalogue record and pLannotate feature annotations shown in this document.]
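Description:
pTH-PanCen TALE-mVenusN is a mammalian expression plasmid of about 8.9 kb that encodes a designer TALE DNA-binding protein fused at its C-terminus to the N-terminal fragment of split mVenus. It was built by Gibson cloning into the pTH-PanCen TALE backbone, which derives from an earlier pTH-PanCen-mVenus plasmid. In bacteria it replicates from a high-copy ColE1/pUC-type origin and is selected with ampicillin through the bla gene. An f1 origin is also present. For mammalian cells, an SV40 early promoter drives a hygromycin resistance gene ending in an SV40 polyadenylation signal, which allows selection of stable transfectants.

The expression cassette uses the CMV immediate-early enhancer and promoter. Short matches to tet operator sequences follow immediately downstream, suggesting a tetracycline-repressible CMV/TetO arrangement, although the record lists the promoter only as CMV. The open reading frame begins with a TALE N-terminal region, annotated by homology to Xanthomonas avrXa10. Next comes a long unannotated stretch that presumably holds the repeat array specifying the target sequence, then a C-terminal TALE segment matching avrBs3. The partial mVenus coding sequence is fused in frame and is followed by a bGH polyadenylation signal. The name implies a pan-centromeric repeat target, but the record does not state the recognised sequence or species.

The plasmid serves as the DNA-anchoring half of a bimolecular fluorescence complementation sensor. The mVenus fragment is non-fluorescent alone and reconstitutes a signal only when a partner carrying the complementary C-terminal fragment binds nearby. According to the associated publication title, such modular sensors are used for live-cell detection of epigenetic signals at endogenous genomic sites.
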