Features (pLannotate 1.2.2; 23 found; start..end, strand, type, name):
     28..80      -  misc_feature   bom (fragment): basis of mobility region from pBR322
    235..614     +  enhancer       CMV enhancer: human cytomegalovirus immediate early enhancer
    615..818     +  promoter       CMV promoter: human cytomegalovirus (CMV) immediate early promoter
    820..839     +  promoter       PLtetO-1 promoter (fragment): modified phage lambda PL promoter with tet operator sites (Lutz and Bujard, 1997)
    841..860     +  promoter       PLtetO-1 promoter (fragment): modified phage lambda PL promoter with tet operator sites (Lutz and Bujard, 1997)
    868..901     +  promoter       TRE3GV promoter (fragment): 3rd-generation Tet-responsive promoter that can be activated by binding of Tet-On® 3G, optimized for retroviral and lentiviral vectors
   1077..1640    +  CDS            avrXa10 (fragment): AVX10_XANOO - Experimental evidence at protein level: Swiss-Prot protein existence level 1. Avirulence protein. Induces the hypersensitive response (HR)in rice plants carrying the resistance gene Xa10. Activity depends on the presence of the core repeat domains; replacement with repeat domains from other proteins (AvrBs3 of X.euvesicatoria (AC P14727) or AvrXa7 of this organism) does not elicit the HR. Probably acts as a transcription factor in its host plant (rice) to induce plant resistance or disease. From Xanthomonas oryzae pv. oryzae.
   3435..3623    +  CDS            avrBs3 (fragment): AVRB3_XANEU - Experimental evidence at protein level: Swiss-Prot protein existence level 1. Avirulence protein. Acts as a transcription factor in C.annuum plants. In susceptible plants lacking the Bs3 resistance gene induces expression of a number of genes, including genes homologous to a family of auxin-induced genes, alpha-expansin genes, pectate lyase, anthocyanidin glucoside rhamnosyl transferase and at least one transcription factor, UPA20. Their expression leads to plant hypertrophy in mesophyll cells, probably mainly mediated by UPA20 (PubMed:17962565). In resistant plants induces the h
   3645..4274    +  CDS            mVenus (fragment): mVenus is a basic (constitutively fluorescent) yellow fluorescent protein published in 2006, derived from Aequorea victoria. It is reported to be a rapidly-maturing monomer with moderate acid sensitivity.
   4315..4539    +  polyA_signal   bGH poly(A) signal: bovine growth hormone polyadenylation signal
   4543..4564    +  promoter       SV40 promoter (fragment): SV40 enhancer and early promoter
   4585..5013    +  rep_origin     f1 ori (sequence partly withheld): f1 bacteriophage origin of replication; arrow indicates direction of (+) strand synthesis
   5027..5356    +  promoter       SV40 promoter: SV40 enhancer and early promoter
   5405..6430    +  CDS            HygR: aminoglycoside phosphotransferase from E. coli; aph(4)-Ia; confers resistance to hygromycin
   6440..6565    +  CDS            ble (fragment): BLE_KLEPN - Experimental evidence at protein level: Swiss-Prot protein existence level 1. Binding protein with a strong affinity to the bleomycin family of antibiotics. Binds to CL990; an antimitotic-antibiotic compound. From Klebsiella pneumoniae.
   6560..6681    +  polyA_signal   SV40 poly(A) signal: SV40 polyadenylation signal
   6754..6770    -  protein_bind   lac operator: The lac repressor binds to the lac operator to inhibit transcription in E. coli. This inhibition can be relieved by adding lactose or isopropyl-β-D-thiogalactopyranoside (IPTG). lac repressor encoded by lacI
   6778..6808    -  promoter       lac promoter: promoter for the E. coli lac operon
   6823..6844    -  protein_bind   CAP binding site: CAP binding activates transcription in the presence of cAMP. E. coli catabolite activator protein
   6857..6949    -  CDS            lacI (fragment): lac repressor; lacI; The lac repressor binds to the lac operator to inhibit transcription in E. coli. This inhibition can be relieved by adding lactose or isopropyl-β-D-thiogalactopyranoside (IPTG).
   7132..7720    -  rep_origin     ori: high-copy-number ColE1/pMB1/pBR322/pUC origin of replication
   7891..8751    -  CDS            AmpR: β-lactamase; bla; confers resistance to ampicillin, carbenicillin, and related antibiotics
   8752..8856    -  promoter       AmpR promoter: bla
>Addgene plasmid #191395 | pTH-PanCen TALE-mVenusN | addgene full sequence | sequence record 394849 | Addgene NGS Result
GACGGATCGGGAGATCTCCCGATCCCCTATGGTGCACTCTCAGTACAATCTGCTCTGATGCCGCATAGTT
AAGCCAGTATCTGCTCCCTGCTTGTGTGTTGGAGGTCGCTGAGTAGTGCGCGAGCAAAATTTAAGCTACA
ACAAGGCAAGGCTTGACCGACAATTCCATGAAGAATCTGCTTAGGGTTAGGCGTTTTGCGCTGCTTCGCG
ATGTACGGGCCAGATATACGCGTTGACATTGATTATTGACTAGTTATTAATAGTAATCAATTACGGGGTC
ATTAGTTCATAGCCCATATATGGAGTTCCGCGTTACATAACTTACGGTAAATGGCCCGCCTGGCTGACCG
CCCAACGACCCCCGCCCATTGACGTCAATAATGACGTATGTTCCCATAGTAACGCCAATAGGGACTTTCC
ATTGACGTCAATGGGTGGAGTATTTACGGTAAACTGCCCACTTGGCAGTACATCAAGTGTATCATATGCC
AAGTACGCCCCCTATTGACGTCAATGACGGTAAATGGCCCGCCTGGCATTATGCCCAGTACATGACCTTA
TGGGACTTTCCTACTTGGCAGTACATCTACGTATTAGTCATCGCTATTACCATGGTGATGCGGTTTTGGC
AGTACATCAATGGGCGTGGATAGCGGTTTGACTCACGGGGATTTCCAAGTCTCCACCCCATTGACGTCAA
TGGGAGTTTGTTTTGGCACCAAAATCAACGGGACTTTCCAAAATGTCGTAACAACTCCGCCCCATTGACG
CAAATGGGCGGTAGGCGTGTACGGTGGGAGGTCTATATAAGCAGAGCTCTCCCTATCAGTGATAGAGATC
TCCCTATCAGTGATAGAGATCGTCGACGAGCTCGTTTAGTGAACCGTCAGATCGCCTGGAGACGCCATCC
ACGCTGTTTTGACCTCCATAGAAGACACCGGGACCGATCCAGCCTGGCGCGCCGGTTCTGGATCCGGTTC
TCAATTGGGTTCTACCGGTTAGGGGCCACCATGGACTATAAGGACCACGACGGAGACTACAAGGATCATG
ATATTGATTACAAAGACGATGACGATAAGATGGCCCCAAAGAAGAAGCGGAAGGTCGGTATCCACGGAGT
CCCAGCAGCCGTAGATTTGAGAACTTTGGGATATTCACAGCAGCAGCAGGAAAAGATCAAGCCCAAAGTG
AGGTCGACAGTCGCGCAGCATCACGAAGCGCTGGTGGGTCATGGGTTTACACATGCCCACATCGTAGCCT
TGTCGCAGCACCCTGCAGCCCTTGGCACGGTCGCCGTCAAGTACCAGGACATGATTGCGGCGTTGCCGGA
AGCCACACATGAGGCGATCGTCGGTGTGGGGAAACAGTGGAGCGGAGCCCGAGCGCTTGAGGCCCTGTTG
ACGGTCGCGGGAGAGCTGAGAGGGCCTCCCCTTCAGCTGGACACGGGCCAGTTGCTGAAGATCGCGAAGC
GGGGAGGAGTCACGGCGGTCGAGGCGGTGCACGCGTGGCGCAATGCGCTCACGGGAGCACCCCTCAACCT
GACCCCAGAGCAGGTCGTGGCAATTGCGAGCAACATCGGGGGAAAGCAGGCACTCGAAACCGTCCAGAGG
TTGCTGCCTGTGCTGTGCCAAGCGCACGGACTTACGCCAGAGCAGGTCGTGGCAATTGCGAGCAACCACG
GGGGAAAGCAGGCACTCGAAACCGTCCAGAGGTTGCTGCCTGTGCTGTGCCAAGCGCACGGACTAACCCC
AGAGCAGGTCGTGGCAATTGCGAGCAACATCGGGGGAAAGCAGGCACTCGAAACCGTCCAGAGGTTGCTG
CCTGTGCTGTGCCAAGCGCACGGGTTGACCCCAGAGCAGGTCGTGGCAATTGCGAGCCATGACGGGGGAA
AGCAGGCACTCGAAACCGTCCAGAGGTTGCTGCCTGTGCTGTGCCAAGCGCACGGCCTGACCCCAGAGCA
GGTCGTGGCAATTGCGAGCAACATCGGGGGAAAGCAGGCACTCGAAACCGTCCAGAGGTTGCTGCCTGTG
CTGTGCCAAGCGCACGGACTGACACCAGAGCAGGTCGTGGCAATTGCGAGCAACCACGGGGGAAAGCAGG
CACTCGAAACCGTCCAGAGGTTGCTGCCTGTGCTGTGCCAAGCGCACGGACTTACACCCGAACAAGTCGT
GGCAATTGCGAGCAACATCGGGGGAAAGCAGGCACTCGAAACCGTCCAGAGGTTGCTGCCTGTGCTGTGC
CAAGCGCACGGACTTACGCCAGAGCAGGTCGTGGCAATTGCGAGCAACATCGGGGGAAAGCAGGCACTCG
AAACCGTCCAGAGGTTGCTGCCTGTGCTGTGCCAAGCGCACGGACTAACCCCAGAGCAGGTCGTGGCAAT
TGCGAGCAACCACGGGGGAAAGCAGGCACTCGAAACCGTCCAGAGGTTGCTGCCTGTGCTGTGCCAAGCG
CACGGGTTGACCCCAGAGCAGGTCGTGGCAATTGCGAGCCATGACGGGGGAAAGCAGGCACTCGAAACCG
TCCAGAGGTTGCTGCCTGTGCTGTGCCAAGCGCACGGCCTGACCCCAGAGCAGGTCGTGGCAATTGCGAG
CAACATCGGGGGAAAGCAGGCACTCGAAACCGTCCAGAGGTTGCTGCCTGTGCTGTGCCAAGCGCACGGA
CTGACACCAGAGCAGGTCGTGGCAATTGCGAGCAACGGAGGGGGAAAGCAGGCACTCGAAACCGTCCAGA
GGTTGCTGCCTGTGCTGTGCCAAGCGCACGGCCTCACCCCAGAGCAGGTCGTGGCAATTGCGAGCAACGG
AGGGGGAAAGCAGGCACTCGAAACCGTCCAGAGGTTGCTGCCTGTGCTGTGCCAAGCGCACGGACTTACG
CCAGAGCAGGTCGTGGCAATTGCGAGCCATGACGGGGGAAAGCAGGCACTCGAAACCGTCCAGAGGTTGC
TGCCTGTGCTGTGCCAAGCGCACGGACTAACCCCAGAGCAGGTCGTGGCAATTGCGAGCAACGGAGGGGG
AAAGCAGGCACTCGAAACCGTCCAGAGGTTGCTGCCTGTGCTGTGCCAAGCGCACGGGTTGACCCCAGAG
CAGGTCGTGGCAATTGCGAGCCATGACGGGGGAAAGCAGGCACTCGAAACCGTCCAGAGGTTGCTGCCTG
TGCTGTGCCAAGCGCACGGCCTGACCCCAGAGCAGGTCGTGGCAATTGCGAGCAACATCGGGGGAAAGCA
GGCACTCGAAACCGTCCAGAGGTTGCTGCCTGTGCTGTGCCAAGCGCACGGACTGACACCAGAGCAGGTC
GTGGCAATTGCGAGCAACCACGGGGGAAAGCAGGCACTCGAAACCGTCCAGAGGTTGCTGCCTGTGCTGT
GCCAAGCGCACGGACTCACGCCTGAGCAGGTAGTGGCTATTGCATCCAACATCGGGGGCAGACCCGCACT
GGAGTCAATCGTGGCCCAGCTTTCGAGGCCGGACCCCGCGCTGGCCGCACTCACTAATGATCATCTTGTA
GCGCTGGCCTGCCTCGGCGGACGACCCGCCTTGGATGCGGTGAAGAAGGGGCTCCCGCACGCGCCTGCAT
TGATTAAGCGGACCAACAGAAGGATTCCCGAGAGGACATCACATCGAGTGGCAGGCCTGCAGGGAAGTGG
AAGTGTGAGCAAGGGCGAGGAGCTGTTCACCGGGGTGGTGCCCATCCTGGTCGAGCTGGACGGCGACGTA
AACGGCCACAAGTTCAGCGTGTCCGGCGAGGGCGAGGGCGATGCCACCTACGGCAAGCTGACCCTGAAGC
TCATCTGCACCACCGGCAAGCTGCCCGTGCCCTGGCCCACCCTCGTGACCACCCTCGGCTACGGCCTGCA
GTGCTTCGCCCGCTACCCCGACCACATGAAGCAGCACGACTTCTTCAAGTCCGCCATGCCCGAAGGCTAC
GTCCAGGAGCGCACCATCTTCTTCAAGGACGACGGCAACTACAAGACCCGCGCCGAGGTGAAGTTCGAGG
GCGACACCCTGGTGAACCGCATCGAGCTGAAGGGCATCGACTTCAAGGAGGACGGCAACATCCTGGGGCA
CAAGCTGGAGTACAACTACAACAGCCACAACGTCTATATCACCGCCGACAAGCAGAAGAACGGCATCAAG
GCCAACTTCAAGATCCGCCACAACATCGAGGACGGCGGCGTGCAGCTCGCCGACCACTACCAGCAGAACA
CCCCCATCGGCGACGGCCCCGTGCTGCTGCCCGACAACCACTACCTGAGCTACCAGTCCAAGCTGAGCAA
AGACTAATCTAGAGGGCCCGTTTAAACCCGCTGATCAGCCTCGACTGTGCCTTCTAGTTGCCAGCCATCT
GTTGTTTGCCCCTCCCCCGTGCCTTCCTTGACCCTGGAAGGTGCCACTCCCACTGTCCTTTCCTAATAAA
ATGAGGAAATTGCATCGCATTGTCTGAGTAGGTGTCATTCTATTCTGGGGGGTGGGGTGGGGCAGGACAG
CAAGGGGGAGGATTGGGAAGACAATAGCAGGCATGCTGGGGATGCGGTGGGCTCTATGGCTTCTGAGGCG
GAAAGAACCAGCTGGGGCTCTAGGGGGTATCCCC
[124 nt withheld, positions 4585-4708]
C
[91 nt withheld, positions 4710-4800]
A
[49 nt withheld, positions 4802-4850]
CCTTTGACGTTGGAGTCCACGTTCTTT
[37 nt withheld, positions 4878-4914]
ACCCTATCTCGGTCTATTCTTTTGATTTATAAGGGATTTTGCCGATTTCGGCCTATTGGTTAAAAAATGA
GCTGATTTAACAAAAATTTAACGCGAATTAATTCTGTGGAATGTGTGTCAGTTAGGGTGTGGAAAGTCCC
CAGGCTCCCCAGCAGGCAGAAGTATGCAAAGCATGCATCTCAATTAGTCAGCAACCAGGTGTGGAAAGTC
CCCAGGCTCCCCAGCAGGCAGAAGTATGCAAAGCATGCATCTCAATTAGTCAGCAACCATAGTCCCGCCC
CTAACTCCGCCCATCCCGCCCCTAACTCCGCCCAGTTCCGCCCATTCTCCGCCCCATGGCTGACTAATTT
TTTTTATTTATGCAGAGGCCGAGGCCGCCTCTGCCTCTGAGCTATTCCAGAAGTAGTGAGGAGGCTTTTT
TGGAGGCCTAGGCTTTTGCAAAAAGCTCCCGGGAGCTTGTATATCCATTTTCGGATCTGATCAGCACGTG
ATGAAAAAGCCTGAACTCACCGCGACGTCTGTCGAGAAGTTTCTGATCGAAAAGTTCGACAGCGTCTCCG
ACCTGATGCAGCTCTCGGAGGGCGAAGAATCTCGTGCTTTCAGCTTCGATGTAGGAGGGCGTGGATATGT
CCTGCGGGTAAATAGCTGCGCCGATGGTTTCTACAAAGATCGTTATGTTTATCGGCACTTTGCATCGGCC
GCGCTCCCGATTCCGGAAGTGCTTGACATTGGGGAATTCAGCGAGAGCCTGACCTATTGCATCTCCCGCC
GTGCACAGGGTGTCACGTTGCAAGACCTGCCTGAAACCGAACTGCCCGCTGTTCTGCAGCCGGTCGCGGA
GGCCATGGATGCGATCGCTGCGGCCGATCTTAGCCAGACGAGCGGGTTCGGCCCATTCGGACCGCAAGGA
ATCGGTCAATACACTACATGGCGTGATTTCATATGCGCGATTGCTGATCCCCATGTGTATCACTGGCAAA
CTGTGATGGACGACACCGTCAGTGCGTCCGTCGCGCAGGCTCTCGATGAGCTGATGCTTTGGGCCGAGGA
CTGCCCCGAAGTCCGGCACCTCGTGCACGCGGATTTCGGCTCCAACAATGTCCTGACGGACAATGGCCGC
ATAACAGCGGTCATTGACTGGAGCGAGGCGATGTTCGGGGATTCCCAATACGAGGTCGCCAACATCTTCT
TCTGGAGGCCGTGGTTGGCTTGTATGGAGCAGCAGACGCGCTACTTCGAGCGGAGGCATCCGGAGCTTGC
AGGATCGCCGCGGCTCCGGGCGTATATGCTCCGCATTGGTCTTGACCAACTCTATCAGAGCTTGGTTGAC
GGCAATTTCGATGATGCAGCTTGGGCGCAGGGTCGATGCGACGCAATCGTCCGATCCGGAGCCGGGACTG
TCGGGCGTACACAAATCGCCCGCAGAAGCGCGGCCGTCTGGACCGATGGCTGTGTAGAAGTACTCGCCGA
TAGTGGAAACCGACGCCCCAGCACTCGTCCGAGGGCAAAGGAATAGCACGTGCTACGAGATTTCGATTCC
ACCGCCGCCTTCTATGAAAGGTTGGGCTTCGGAATCGTTTTCCGGGACGCCGGCTGGATGATCCTCCAGC
GCGGGGATCTCATGCTGGAGTTCTTCGCCCACCCCAACTTGTTTATTGCAGCTTATAATGGTTACAAATA
AAGCAATAGCATCACAAATTTCACAAATAAAGCATTTTTTTCACTGCATTCTAGTTGTGGTTTGTCCAAA
CTCATCAATGTATCTTATCATGTCTGTATACCGTCGACCTCTAGCTAGAGCTTGGCGTAATCATGGTCAT
AGCTGTTTCCTGTGTGAAATTGTTATCCGCTCACAATTCCACACAACATACGAGCCGGAAGCATAAAGTG
TAAAGCCTGGGGTGCCTAATGAGTGAGCTAACTCACATTAATTGCGTTGCGCTCACTGCCCGCTTTCCAG
TCGGGAAACCTGTCGTGCCAGCTGCATTAATGAATCGGCCAACGCGCGGGGAGAGGCGGTTTGCGTATTG
GGCGCTCTTCCGCTTCCTCGCTCACTGACTCGCTGCGCTCGGTCGTTCGGCTGCGGCGAGCGGTATCAGC
TCACTCAAAGGCGGTAATACGGTTATCCACAGAATCAGGGGATAACGCAGGAAAGAACATGTGAGCAAAA
GGCCAGCAAAAGGCCAGGAACCGTAAAAAGGCCGCGTTGCTGGCGTTTTTCCATAGGCTCCGCCCCCCTG
ACGAGCATCACAAAAATCGACGCTCAAGTCAGAGGTGGCGAAACCCGACAGGACTATAAAGATACCAGGC
GTTTCCCCCTGGAAGCTCCCTCGTGCGCTCTCCTGTTCCGACCCTGCCGCTTACCGGATACCTGTCCGCC
TTTCTCCCTTCGGGAAGCGTGGCGCTTTCTCATAGCTCACGCTGTAGGTATCTCAGTTCGGTGTAGGTCG
TTCGCTCCAAGCTGGGCTGTGTGCACGAACCCCCCGTTCAGCCCGACCGCTGCGCCTTATCCGGTAACTA
TCGTCTTGAGTCCAACCCGGTAAGACACGACTTATCGCCACTGGCAGCAGCCACTGGTAACAGGATTAGC
AGAGCGAGGTATGTAGGCGGTGCTACAGAGTTCTTGAAGTGGTGGCCTAACTACGGCTACACTAGAAGAA
CAGTATTTGGTATCTGCGCTCTGCTGAAGCCAGTTACCTTCGGAAAAAGAGTTGGTAGCTCTTGATCCGG
CAAACAAACCACCGCTGGTAGCGGTGGTTTTTTTGTTTGCAAGCAGCAGATTACGCGCAGAAAAAAAGGA
TCTCAAGAAGATCCTTTGATCTTTTCTACGGGGTCTGACGCTCAGTGGAACGAAAACTCACGTTAAGGGA
TTTTGGTCATGAGATTATCAAAAAGGATCTTCACCTAGATCCTTTTAAATTAAAAATGAAGTTTTAAATC
AATCTAAAGTATATATGAGTAAACTTGGTCTGACAGTTACCAATGCTTAATCAGTGAGGCACCTATCTCA
GCGATCTGTCTATTTCGTTCATCCATAGTTGCCTGACTCCCCGTCGTGTAGATAACTACGATACGGGAGG
GCTTACCATCTGGCCCCAGTGCTGCAATGATACCGCGAGAACCACGCTCACCGGCTCCAGATTTATCAGC
AATAAACCAGCCAGCCGGAAGGGCCGAGCGCAGAAGTGGTCCTGCAACTTTATCCGCCTCCATCCAGTCT
ATTAATTGTTGCCGGGAAGCTAGAGTAAGTAGTTCGCCAGTTAATAGTTTGCGCAACGTTGTTGCCATTG
CTACAGGCATCGTGGTGTCACGCTCGTCGTTTGGTATGGCTTCATTCAGCTCCGGTTCCCAACGATCAAG
GCGAGTTACATGATCCCCCATGTTGTGCAAAAAAGCGGTTAGCTCCTTCGGTCCTCCGATCGTTGTCAGA
AGTAAGTTGGCCGCAGTGTTATCACTCATGGTTATGGCAGCACTGCATAATTCTCTTACTGTCATGCCAT
CCGTAAGATGCTTTTCTGTGACTGGTGAGTACTCAACCAAGTCATTCTGAGAATAGTGTATGCGGCGACC
GAGTTGCTCTTGCCCGGCGTCAATACGGGATAATACCGCGCCACATAGCAGAACTTTAAAAGTGCTCATC
ATTGGAAAACGTTCTTCGGGGCGAAAACTCTCAAGGATCTTACCGCTGTTGAGATCCAGTTCGATGTAAC
CCACTCGTGCACCCAACTGATCTTCAGCATCTTTTACTTTCACCAGCGTTTCTGGGTGAGCAAAAACAGG
AAGGCAAAATGCCGCAAAAAAGGGAATAAGGGCGACACGGAAATGTTGAATACTCATACTCTTCCTTTTT
AAATATTATTGAAGCATTTATCAGGGTTATTGTCTCATGAGCGGATACATATTTGAATGTATTTAGAAAA
ATAAACAAATAGGGGTTCCGCGCACATTTCCCCGAAAAGTGCCACCTGACGTC
